Addgene plasmid #181715: pAG426-GAL-Alpha-synuclein
Purpose: Galactose inducible expression of Alpha-synuclein
Depositing lab: Alejandro Chavez. Depositing organization: Columbia University.
Backbone
  Vector backbone: pAG426-GAL-ccdb
  Vector type: Yeast Expression
Growth in bacteria
  Bacterial resistance: Ampicillin, 100 μg/mL
  Growth temperature: 30°C
  Growth strain: NEB Stable
  Copy number: High Copy
Gene/Insert
  Gene/Insert name: Alpha-synuclein
  Species: H. sapiens (human)
  Entrez Gene: SNCA (a.k.a. NACP, PARK1, PARK4, PD1)
  Cloning method: Gateway Cloning
Terms and licenses: Academic/Nonprofit Terms; Industry Terms: Not Available to Industry
How to cite: pAG426-GAL-Alpha-synuclein was a gift from Alejandro Chavez (Addgene plasmid # 181715 ; http://n2t.net/addgene:181715 ; RRID:Addgene_181715)
