[The description below was written by a language model from this plasmid's Addgene catalogue record and pLannotate feature annotations shown in this document.]
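Description:
pAG426-GAL-Alpha-synuclein is a yeast episomal expression plasmid for galactose-inducible production of human alpha-synuclein (SNCA) in Saccharomyces cerevisiae. It derives from the Gateway destination vector pAG426-GAL-ccdB; the ccdB selection cassette has been replaced by the insert through Gateway recombination, leaving attB1 and attB2 sites on either side of the coding sequence. The sequenced plasmid is 6,886 nt. It is a shuttle vector. In E. coli it replicates from a high-copy ColE1/pUC-type origin and is selected with ampicillin through the β-lactamase gene. In yeast the 2μ origin supports multicopy maintenance, and URA3, driven by its own promoter, complements uracil auxotrophy. URA3 can also be counterselected with 5-fluoroorotic acid, which allows plasmid loss to be enforced.

The expression cassette consists of the GAL1 promoter, the attB1-flanked SNCA open reading frame and the CYC1 transcription terminator. GAL1 is regulated by Gal4, so transcription is induced when cells are grown on galactose. This suits a protein whose high-level expression may be detrimental to the host. The feature table annotates no epitope tag or fluorescent reporter fused to SNCA, so the protein appears to be expressed untagged.

The remaining annotations are pBluescript/pRS-type backbone remnants with no role in the yeast cassette: T3 and T7 promoters flanking the insert region, lac promoter/operator and lacZα fragments, an f1 origin for single-stranded DNA production, and small lacI, bom and rop fragments. The record gives the purpose only as inducible alpha-synuclein expression. Constructs of this kind are generally used in yeast models of synuclein-associated proteotoxicity.
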