Features (pLannotate 1.2.2; 24 found; start..end, strand, type, name):
     69..1411    +  rep_origin     2μ ori: yeast 2μ plasmid origin of replication
   1438..1542    +  promoter       AmpR promoter: bla
   1543..2403    +  CDS            AmpR: β-lactamase; bla; confers resistance to ampicillin, carbenicillin, and related antibiotics
   2574..3162    +  rep_origin     ori: high-copy-number ColE1/pMB1/pBR322/pUC origin of replication
   3345..3437    +  CDS            lacI (fragment): lac repressor; lacI; The lac repressor binds to the lac operator to inhibit transcription in E. coli. This inhibition can be relieved by adding lactose or isopropyl-β-D-thiogalactopyranoside (IPTG).
   3450..3471    +  protein_bind   CAP binding site: CAP binding activates transcription in the presence of cAMP. E. coli catabolite activator protein
   3486..3516    +  promoter       lac promoter: promoter for the E. coli lac operon
   3524..3540    +  protein_bind   lac operator: The lac repressor binds to the lac operator to inhibit transcription in E. coli. This inhibition can be relieved by adding lactose or isopropyl-β-D-thiogalactopyranoside (IPTG). lac repressor encoded by lacI
   3585..3603    +  promoter       T3 promoter: promoter for bacteriophage T3 RNA polymerase
   3627..4068    +  promoter       GAL1 promoter: S. cerevisiae GAL1; inducible promoter, regulated by Gal4
   4083..4103    +  misc_feature   MCS (fragment): pBluescript multiple cloning site
   4107..4131    +  protein_bind   attB1: mutant version of attB; recombination site for the Gateway® BP reaction BP Clonase™
   4137..4556    +  CDS            SNCA (sequence partly withheld): SYUA_HUMAN - Also known as NACP, PARK1. Experimental evidence at protein level: Swiss-Prot protein existence level 1. Neuronal protein that plays several roles in synaptic activity such as regulation of synaptic vesicle trafficking and subsequent neurotransmitter release. Participates as a monomer in synaptic vesicle exocytosis by enhancing vesicle priming, fusion and dilation of exocytotic fusion pores (PubMed:28288128, PubMed:30404828). Mechanistically, acts by increasing local Ca(2+) release from microdomains which is essential for the enhancement of ATP-induced exocytosis (PubMed:30404828)
   4561..4585    -  protein_bind   attB2: mutant version of attB; recombination site for the Gateway® BP reaction BP Clonase™
   4589..4636    +  misc_feature   MCS (fragment): pBluescript multiple cloning site
   4637..4884    +  terminator     CYC1 terminator: S. cerevisiae CYC1; transcription terminator for CYC1
   4903..4921    -  promoter       T7 promoter: promoter for bacteriophage T7 RNA polymerase
   4929..5084    +  CDS            lacZα (fragment): LacZα fragment of β-galactosidase; lacZ fragment
   5088..5516    +  rep_origin     f1 ori (sequence partly withheld): f1 bacteriophage origin of replication; arrow indicates direction of (+) strand synthesis
   5544..5595    -  misc_feature   bom (fragment): basis of mobility region from pBR322
   5674..6477    -  CDS            URA3: orotidine-5'-phosphate decarboxylase, required for uracil biosynthesis; S. cerevisiae URA3; yeast auxotrophic marker, counterselectable with 5-fluoroorotic acid (5-FOA)
   6478..6693    -  promoter       URA3 promoter: S. cerevisiae URA3
   6701..6750    -  misc_feature   bom (fragment): basis of mobility region from pBR322
   6852..1       -  CDS            rop (fragment) (across the origin): Rop protein, which maintains plasmids at low copy number; rop
>Addgene plasmid #181715 | pAG426-GAL-Alpha-synuclein | addgene full sequence | sequence record 436188 | Addgene NGS Result
GACGAAAGGGCCTCGTGATACGCCTATTTTTATAGGTTAATGTCATGATAATAATGGTTTCTTAGTATGA
TCCAATATCAAAGGAAATGATAGCATTGAAGGATGAGACTAATCCAATTGAGGAGTGGCAGCATATAGAA
CAGCTAAAGGGTAGTGCTGAAGGAAGCATACGATACCCCGCATGGAATGGGATAATATCACAGGAGGTAC
TAGACTACCTTTCATCCTACATAAATAGACGCATATAAGTACGCATTTAAGCATAAACACGCACTATGCC
GTTCTTCTCATGTATATATATATACAGGCAACACGCAGATATAGGTGCGACGTGAACAGTGAGCTGTATG
TGCGCAGCTCGCGTTGCATTTTCGGAAGCGCTCGTTTTCGGAAACGCTTTGAAGTTCCTATTCCGAAGTT
CCTATTCTCTAGAAAGTATAGGAACTTCAGAGCGCTTTTGAAAACCAAAAGCGCTCTGAAGACGCACTTT
CAAAAAACCAAAAACGCACCGGACTGTAACGAGCTACTAAAATATTGCGAATACCGCTTCCACAAACATT
GCTCAAAAGTATCTCTTTGCTATATATCTCTGTGCTATATCCCTATATAACCTACCCATCCACCTTTCGC
TCCTTGAACTTGCATCTAAACTCGACCTCTACATTTTTTATGTTTATCTCTAGTATTACTCTTTAGACAA
AAAAATTGTAGTAAGAACTATTCATAGAGTGAATCGAAAACAATACGAAAATGTAAACATTTCCTATACG
TAGTATATAGAGACAAAATAGAAGAAACCGTTCATAATTTTCTGACCAATGAAGAATCATCAACGCTATC
ACTTTCTGTTCACAAAGTATGCGCAATCCACATCGGTATAGAATATAATCGGGGATGCCTTTATCTTGAA
AAAATGCACCCGCAGCTTCGCTAGTAATCAGTAAACGCGGGAAGTGGAGTCAGGCTTTTTTTATGGAAGA
GAAAATAGACACCAAAGTAGCCTTCTTCTAACCTTAACGGACCTACAGTGCAAAAAGTTATCAAGAGACT
GCATTATAGAGCGCACAAAGGAGAAAAAAAGTAATCTAAGATGCTTTGTTAGAAAAATAGCGCTCTCGGG
ATGCATTTTTGTAGAACAAAAAAGAAGTATAGATTCTTTGTTGGTAAAATAGCGCTCTCGCGTTGCATTT
CTGTTCTGTAAAAATGCAGCTCAGATTCTTTGTTTGAAAAATTAGCGCTCTCGCGTTGCATTTTTGTTTT
ACAAAAATGAAGCACAGATTCTTCGTTGGTAAAATAGCGCTTTCGCGTTGCATTTCTGTTCTGTAAAAAT
GCAGCTCAGATTCTTTGTTTGAAAAATTAGCGCTCTCGCGTTGCATTTTTGTTCTACAAAATGAAGCACA
GATGCTTCGTTCAGGTGGCACTTTTCGGGGAAATGTGCGCGGAACCCCTATTTGTTTATTTTTCTAAATA
CATTCAAATATGTATCCGCTCATGAGACAATAACCCTGATAAATGCTTCAATAATATTGAAAAAGGAAGA
GTATGAGTATTCAACATTTCCGTGTCGCCCTTATTCCCTTTTTTGCGGCATTTTGCCTTCCTGTTTTTGC
TCACCCAGAAACGCTGGTGAAAGTAAAAGATGCTGAAGATCAGTTGGGTGCACGAGTGGGTTACATCGAA
CTGGATCTCAACAGCGGTAAGATCCTTGAGAGTTTTCGCCCCGAAGAACGTTTTCCAATGATGAGCACTT
TTAAAGTTCTGCTATGTGGCGCGGTATTATCCCGTATTGACGCCGGGCAAGAGCAACTCGGTCGCCGCAT
ACACTATTCTCAGAATGACTTGGTTGAGTACTCACCAGTCACAGAAAAGCATCTTACGGATGGCATGACA
GTAAGAGAATTATGCAGTGCTGCCATAACCATGAGTGATAACACTGCGGCCAACTTACTTCTGACAACGA
TCGGAGGACCGAAGGAGCTAACCGCTTTTTTGCACAACATGGGGGATCATGTAACTCGCCTTGATCGTTG
GGAACCGGAGCTGAATGAAGCCATACCAAACGACGAGCGTGACACCACGATGCCTGTAGCAATGGCAACA
ACGTTGCGCAAACTATTAACTGGCGAACTACTTACTCTAGCTTCCCGGCAACAATTAATAGACTGGATGG
AGGCGGATAAAGTTGCAGGACCACTTCTGCGCTCGGCCCTTCCGGCTGGCTGGTTTATTGCTGATAAATC
TGGAGCCGGTGAGCGTGGGTCTCGCGGTATCATTGCAGCACTGGGGCCAGATGGTAAGCCCTCCCGTATC
GTAGTTATCTACACGACGGGGAGTCAGGCAACTATGGATGAACGAAATAGACAGATCGCTGAGATAGGTG
CCTCACTGATTAAGCATTGGTAACTGTCAGACCAAGTTTACTCATATATACTTTAGATTGATTTAAAACT
TCATTTTTAATTTAAAAGGATCTAGGTGAAGATCCTTTTTGATAATCTCATGACCAAAATCCCTTAACGT
GAGTTTTCGTTCCACTGAGCGTCAGACCCCGTAGAAAAGATCAAAGGATCTTCTTGAGATCCTTTTTTTC
TGCGCGTAATCTGCTGCTTGCAAACAAAAAAACCACCGCTACCAGCGGTGGTTTGTTTGCCGGATCAAGA
GCTACCAACTCTTTTTCCGAAGGTAACTGGCTTCAGCAGAGCGCAGATACCAAATACTGTTCTTCTAGTG
TAGCCGTAGTTAGGCCACCACTTCAAGAACTCTGTAGCACCGCCTACATACCTCGCTCTGCTAATCCTGT
TACCAGTGGCTGCTGCCAGTGGCGATAAGTCGTGTCTTACCGGGTTGGACTCAAGACGATAGTTACCGGA
TAAGGCGCAGCGGTCGGGCTGAACGGGGGGTTCGTGCACACAGCCCAGCTTGGAGCGAACGACCTACACC
GAACTGAGATACCTACAGCGTGAGCTATGAGAAAGCGCCACGCTTCCCGAAGGGAGAAAGGCGGACAGGT
ATCCGGTAAGCGGCAGGGTCGGAACAGGAGAGCGCACGAGGGAGCTTCCAGGGGGAAACGCCTGGTATCT
TTATAGTCCTGTCGGGTTTCGCCACCTCTGACTTGAGCGTCGATTTTTGTGATGCTCGTCAGGGGGGCGG
AGCCTATGGAAAAACGCCAGCAACGCGGCCTTTTTACGGTTCCTGGCCTTTTGCTGGCCTTTTGCTCACA
TGTTCTTTCCTGCGTTATCCCCTGATTCTGTGGATAACCGTATTACCGCCTTTGAGTGAGCTGATACCGC
TCGCCGCAGCCGAACGACCGAGCGCAGCGAGTCAGTGAGCGAGGAAGCGGAAGAGCGCCCAATACGCAAA
CCGCCTCTCCCCGCGCGTTGGCCGATTCATTAATGCAGCTGGCACGACAGGTTTCCCGACTGGAAAGCGG
GCAGTGAGCGCAACGCAATTAATGTGAGTTAGCTCACTCATTAGGCACCCCAGGCTTTACACTTTATGCT
TCCGGCTCGTATGTTGTGTGGAATTGTGAGCGGATAACAATTTCACACAGGAAACAGCTATGACCATGAT
TACGCCAAGCGCGCAATTAACCCTCACTAAAGGGAACAAAAGCTGGAGCTCTAGTACGGATTAGAAGCCG
CCGAGCGGGTGACAGCCCTCCGAAGGAAGACTCTCCTCCGTGCGTCCTCGTCTTCACCGGTCGCGTTCCT
GAAACGCAGATGTGCCTCGCGCCGCACTGCTCCGAACAATAAAGATTCTACAATACTAGCTTTTATGGTT
ATGAAGAGGAAAAATTGGCAGTAACCTGGCCCCACAAACCTTCAAATGAACGAATCAAATTAACAACCAT
AGGATGATAATGCGATTAGTTTTTTAGCCTTATTTCTGGGGTAATTAATCAGCGAAGCGATGATTTTTGA
TCTATTAACAGATATATAAATGCAAAAACTGCATAACCACTTTAACTAATACTTTCAACATTTTCGGTTT
GTATTACTTCTTATTCAAATGTAATAAAAGTATCAACAAAAAATTGTTAATATACCTCTATACTTTAACG
TCAAGGAGAAAAAACCCCGGATTCTAGAACTAGTGGATCCCCCATCACAAGTTTGTACAAAAAAGCAGGC
TACAAAATGGATGTATTCATGAAAGGACTTTCAAAGGCCAAGGAGGGAGTTGTGGCTGCTGCTGAGAAAA
CCAAACAGGGTGTGGCAGAAGCAGCAGGAAAGACAAAAGAG
[192 nt withheld, positions 4242-4433]
TTGGGCAAGAATGAAGAAGGAGCCCCACAGGAAGGAATTCTGGAAGATATGCCTGTGGATCCTGACAATG
AGGCTTATGAAATGCCTTCTGAGGAAGGGTATCAAGACTACGAACCTGAAGCCTAAAACCCAGCTTTCTT
GTACAAAGTGGTGATGGGCTGCAGGAATTCGATATCAAGCTTATCGATACCGTCGACCTCGAGTCATGTA
ATTAGTTATGTCACGCTTACATTCACGCCCTCCCCCCACATCCGCTCTAACCGAAAAGGAAGGAGTTAGA
CAACCTGAAGTCTAGGTCCCTATTTATTTTTTTATAGTTATGTTAGTATTAAGAACGTTATTTATATTTC
AAATTTTTCTTTTTTTTCTGTACAGACGCGTGTACGCATGTAACATTATACTGAAAACCTTGCTTGAGAA
GGTTTTGGGACGCTCGAAGGCTTTAATTTGCGGCCGGTACCCAATTCGCCCTATAGTGAGTCGTATTACG
CGCGCTCACTGGCCGTCGTTTTACAACGTCGTGACTGGGAAAACCCTGGCGTTACCCAACTTAATCGCCT
TGCAGCACATCCCCCTTTCGCCAGCTGGCGTAATAGCGAAGAGGCCCGCACCGATCGCCCTTCCCAACAG
TTGCGCAGCCTGAATGGCGAATGG
[124 nt withheld, positions 5088-5211]
C
[91 nt withheld, positions 5213-5303]
A
[49 nt withheld, positions 5305-5353]
CCTTTGACGTTGGAGTCCACGTTCTTT
[37 nt withheld, positions 5381-5417]
ACCCTATCTCGGTCTATTCTTTTGATTTATAAGGGATTTTGCCGATTTCGGCCTATTGGTTAAAAAATGA
GCTGATTTAACAAAAATTTAACGCGAATTTTAACAAAATATTAACGCTTACAATTTCCTGATGCGGTATT
TTCTCCTTACGCATCTGTGCGGTATTTCACACCGCATAGGGTAATAACTGATATAATTAAATTGAAGCTC
TAATTTGTGAGTTTAGTATACATGCATTTACTTATAATACAGTTTTTTAGTTTTGCTGGCCGCATCTTCT
CAAATATGCTTCCCAGCCTGCTTTTCTGTAACGTTCACCCTCTACCTTAGCATCCCTTCCCTTTGCAAAT
AGTCCTCTTCCAACAATAATAATGTCAGATCCTGTAGAGACCACATCATCCACGGTTCTATACTGTTGAC
CCAATGCGTCTCCCTTGTCATCTAAACCCACACCGGGTGTCATAATCAACCAATCGTAACCTTCATCTCT
TCCACCCATGTCTCTTTGAGCAATAAAGCCGATAACAAAATCTTTGTCGCTCTTCGCAATGTCAACAGTA
CCCTTAGTATATTCTCCAGTAGATAGGGAGCCCTTGCATGACAATTCTGCTAACATCAAAAGGCCTCTAG
GTTCCTTTGTTACTTCTTCTGCCGCCTGCTTCAAACCGCTAACAATACCTGGGCCCACCACACCGTGTGC
ATTCGTAATGTCTGCCCATTCTGCTATTCTGTATACACCCGCAGAGTACTGCAATTTGACTGTATTACCA
ATGTCAGCAAATTTTCTGTCTTCGAAGAGTAAAAAATTGTACTTGGCGGATAATGCCTTTAGCGGCTTAA
CTGTGCCCTCCATGGAAAAATCAGTCAAGATATCCACATGTGTTTTTAGTAAACAAATTTTGGGACCTAA
TGCTTCAACTAACTCCAGTAATTCCTTGGTGGTACGAACATCCAATGAAGCACACAAGTTTGTTTGCTTT
TCGTGCATGATATTAAATAGCTTGGCAGCAACAGGACTAGGATGAGTAGCAGCACGTTCCTTATATGTAG
CTTTCGACATGATTTATCTTCGTTTCCTGCAGGTTTTTGTTCTGTGCAGTTGGGTTAAGAATACTGGGCA
ATTTCATGTTTCTTCAACACTACATATGCGTATATATACCAATCTAAGTCTGTGCTCCTTCCTTCGTTCT
TCCTTCTGTTCGGAGATTACCGAATCAAAAAAATTTCAAGGAAACCGAAATCAAAAAAAAGAATAAAAAA
AAAATGATGAATTGAAAAGGTGGTATGGTGCACTCTCAGTACAATCTGCTCTGATGCCGCATAGTTAAGC
CAGCCCCGACACCCGCCAACACCCGCTGACGCGCCCTGACGGGCTTGTCTGCTCCCGGCATCCGCTTACA
GACAAGCTGTGACCGTCTCCGGGAGCTGCATGTGTCAGAGGTTTTCACCGTCATCACCGAAACGCGCGA
