>Addgene plasmid #181715 | pAG426-GAL-Alpha-synuclein | depositor partial sequence | sequence record 351420 | Insert Sequence
ATGGATGTATTCATGAAAGGACTTTCAAAGGCCAAGGAGGGAGTTGTGGCTGCTGCTGAGAAAACCAAAC
AGGGTGTGGCAGAAGCAGCAGGAAAGACAAAAGAG
[192 nt withheld, positions 106-297]
TTGGGCAAGAATGAAGAAGGAGCCCCACAGGAAGGAATTCTGGAAGATATGCCTGTGGATCCTGACAATG
AGGCTTATGAAATGCCTTCTGAGGAAGGGTATCAAGACTACGAACCTGAAGCCTAA
